Addgene plasmid #115334: pLNCX2-mCherry-VPS4A
Purpose: expresses mCherry-VPS4A in mammalian cells
Depositing lab: Sanford Simon. Depositing organization: Rockefeller University. Publication: Timing of ESCRT-III protein recruitment and membrane scission during HIV-1 assembly. Johnson DS, Bleck M, Simon SM. Elife. 2018 Jul 4;7. pii: 36221. doi: 10.7554/eLife.36221. 36221 PubMed 29972351.
Backbone
  Vector backbone: pLNCX2
  Backbone manufacturer: Clontech
  Vector type: Mammalian Expression, Retroviral
  Selectable markers: Neomycin (select with G418)
Growth in bacteria
  Bacterial resistance: Ampicillin, 100 μg/mL
  Growth temperature: 30°C
  Growth strain: NEB Stable
  Copy number: Low Copy
Gene/Insert
  Gene/Insert name: VPS4A
  Species: H. sapiens (human)
  Mutation: silent mutation in position 4050 C to T
  Entrez Gene: VPS4A (a.k.a. CIMDAG, SKD1, SKD1A, SKD2, VPS4, VPS4-1)
  Promoter: CMV
  Tag / fusion protein: mCherry (N terminal on backbone)
  Cloning method: Ligation Independent Cloning
  Sequencing primers: 5′ CMV; 3′ mCherry-FWD
Terms and licenses: Academic/Nonprofit Terms; Industry Terms: Not Available to Industry
How to cite: pLNCX2-mCherry-VPS4A was a gift from Sanford Simon (Addgene plasmid # 115334 ; http://n2t.net/addgene:115334 ; RRID:Addgene_115334)
