[The description below was written by a language model from this plasmid's Addgene catalogue record and pLannotate feature annotations shown in this document.]
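Description:
pLNCX2-mCherry-VPS4A is a gammaretroviral (Moloney murine leukemia/sarcoma virus-based) mammalian expression vector built on the Clontech pLNCX2 backbone, carrying human VPS4A fused at its N-terminus to the red fluorescent protein mCherry. The proviral region is bounded by a 5' LTR, annotated as several MoMuLV/MoMuSV fragments, and a full-length MoMuLV 3' LTR. Downstream of the 5' LTR lie the Ψ packaging signal and a truncated gag segment lacking its start codon, which together allow the genomic RNA to be encapsidated when the plasmid is introduced into a packaging cell line supplying the viral proteins in trans. Following the usual "LNCX" layout, the neomycin phosphotransferase gene sits directly after the packaging region, where it is presumably transcribed from the 5' LTR, and provides G418 selection of transduced or transfected cells. An internal CMV enhancer/promoter then drives the mCherry-VPS4A open reading frame. A short T7 promoter lies between the CMV promoter and mCherry, and the small HIV-1 LTR match annotated at the end of the CMV promoter is probably an incidental sequence similarity.

In bacteria the plasmid is maintained through a ColE1/pBR322-type origin with an adjacent bom site and a rop fragment, and is selected with ampicillin via β-lactamase; the record lists it as low copy. The insert carries one recorded silent C-to-T change. The two available sequence records, about 8.2 kb each, differ by a single nucleotide in length and give identical annotations. VPS4A is the AAA ATPase that disassembles ESCRT-III. The fusion allows stable or transient fluorescent labelling of this protein in mammalian cells, and the associated publication concerns the timing of ESCRT recruitment and membrane scission during HIV-1 assembly.
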