Features (pLannotate 1.2.2; 19 found; start..end, strand, type, name):
      3..110     +  LTR            3' LTR (ΔU3) (fragment): self-inactivating 3' long terminal repeat (LTR) from Moloney murine leukemia virus
    127..184     +  LTR            LTR (fragment): long terminal repeat from Moloney murine leukemia virus
    198..261     +  LTR            LTR (fragment): long terminal repeat from Moloney murine leukemia virus
    414..589     +  LTR            5' LTR (truncated): truncated long terminal repeat from Moloney murine sarcoma virus
    711..985     +  misc_feature   MESV Ψ (fragment): packaging signal of murine embryonic stem cell virus
   1052..1468    +  CDS            gag (truncated): truncated Moloney murine leukemia virus (MMLV) gag gene lacking the start codon
   1512..2303    +  CDS            neo: KKA2_KLEPN - Also known as kan, nptII. Experimental evidence at protein level: Swiss-Prot protein existence level 1. Resistance to kanamycin, neomycin, paromomycin, ribostamycin, butirosin and gentamicin B. From Klebsiella pneumoniae.
   2378..2681    +  enhancer       CMV enhancer: human cytomegalovirus immediate early enhancer
   2682..2885    +  promoter       CMV promoter: human cytomegalovirus (CMV) immediate early promoter
   2881..2914    +  LTR            5' LTR (truncated) (fragment): truncated 5' long terminal repeat (LTR) from HIV-1
   2930..2948    +  promoter       T7 promoter: promoter for bacteriophage T7 RNA polymerase
   2982..3689    +  CDS            mCherry: mCherry is a basic (constitutively fluorescent) red fluorescent protein published in 2004, derived from Discosoma sp.. It is reported to be a very rapidly-maturing monomer with low acid sensitivity.
   3714..5024    +  CDS            VPS4A: VPS4A_HUMAN - Also known as VPS4 From Homo sapiens (Human).
   5133..5726    +  LTR            LTR: long terminal repeat from Moloney murine leukemia virus
   5795..5835    +  CDS            rop (fragment): Rop protein, which maintains plasmids at low copy number; rop
   5937..6077    +  misc_feature   bom: basis of mobility region from pBR322
   6263..6851    -  rep_origin     ori: high-copy-number ColE1/pMB1/pBR322/pUC origin of replication
   7022..7882    -  CDS            AmpR: β-lactamase; bla; confers resistance to ampicillin, carbenicillin, and related antibiotics
   7883..7987    -  promoter       AmpR promoter: bla
>Addgene plasmid #115334 | pLNCX2-mCherry-VPS4A | depositor full sequence | sequence record 217209 | ORF sequenced
TTTGAAAGACCCCACCCGTAGGTGGCAAGCTAGCTTAAGTAACGCCACTTTGCAAGGCATGGAAAAATAC
ATAACTGAGAATAGAAAAGTTCAGATCAAGGTCAGGAACAAAGAAACAGCTGAATACCAAACAGGATATC
TGTGGTAAGCGGTTCCTGCCCCGGCTCAGGGCCAAGAACAGATGAGACAGCTGAGTGATGGGCCAAACAG
GATATCTGTGGTAAGCAGTTCCTGCCCCGGCTCGGGGCCAAGAACAGATGGTCCCCAGATGCGGTCCAGC
CCTCAGCAGTTTCTAGTGAATCATCAGATGTTTCCAGGGTGCCCCAAGGACCTGAAAATGACCCTGTACC
TTATTTGAACTAACCAATCAGTTCGCTTCTCGCTTCTGTTCGCGCGCTTCCGCTCTCCGAGCTCAATAAA
AGAGCCCACAACCCCTCACTCGGCGCGCCAGTCTTCCGATAGACTGCGTCGCCCGGGTACCCGTATTCCC
AATAAAGCCTCTTGCTGTTTGCATCCGAATCGTGGTCTCGCTGTTCCTTGGGAGGGTCTCCTCTGAGTGA
TTGACTACCCACGACGGGGGTCTTTCATTTGGGGGCTCGTCCGGGATTTGGAGACCCCTGCCCAGGGACC
ACCGACCCACCACCGGGAGGTAAGCTGGCCAGCAACTTATCTGTGTCTGTCCGATTGTCTAGTGTCTATG
TTTGATGTTATGCGCCTGCGTCTGTACTAGTTAGCTAACTAGCTCTGTATCTGGCGGACCCGTGGTGGAA
CTGACGAGTTCTGAACACCCGGCCGCAACCCTGGGAGACGTCCCAGGGACTTTGGGGGCCGTTTTTGTGG
CCCGACCTGAGGAAGGGAGTCGATGTGGAATCCGACCCCGTCAGGATATGTGGTTCTGGTAGGAGACGAG
AACCTAAAACAGTTCCCGCCTCCGTCTGAATTTTTGCTTTCGGTTTGGAACCGAAGCCGCGCGTCTTGTC
TGCTGCAGCGCTGCAGCATCGTTCTGTGTTGTCTCTGTCTGACTGTGTTTCTGTATTTGTCTGAAAATTA
GGGCCAGACTGTTACCACTCCCTTAAGTTTGACCTTAGGTCACTGGAAAGATGTCGAGCGGATCGCTCAC
AACCAGTCGGTAGATGTCAAGAAGAGACGTTGGGTTACCTTCTGCTCTGCAGAATGGCCAACCTTTAACG
TCGGATGGCCGCGAGACGGCACCTTTAACCGAGACCTCATCACCCAGGTTAAGATCAAGGTCTTTTCACC
TGGCCCGCATGGACACCCAGACCAGGTCCCCTACATCGTGACCTGGGAAGCCTTGGCTTTTGACCCCCCT
CCCTGGGTCAAGCCCTTTGTACACCCTAAGCCTCCGCCTCCTCTTCCTCCATCCGCCCCGTCTCTCCCCC
TTGAACCTCCTCGTTCGACCCCGCCTCGATCCTCCCTTTATCCAGCCCTCACTCCTTCTCTAGGCGCCGG
AATTCCGATCTGATCAAGAGACAGGATGAGGATCGTTTCGCATGATTGAACAAGATGGATTGCACGCAGG
TTCTCCGGCCGCTTGGGTGGAGAGGCTATTCGGCTATGACTGGGCACAACAGACAATCGGCTGCTCTGAT
GCCGCCGTGTTCCGGCTGTCAGCGCAGGGGCGCCCGGTTCTTTTTGTCAAGACCGACCTGTCCGGTGCCC
TGAATGAACTGCAGGACGAGGCAGCGCGGCTATCGTGGCTGGCCACGACGGGCGTTCCTTGCGCAGCTGT
GCTCGACGTTGTCACTGAAGCGGGAAGGGACTGGCTGCTATTGGGCGAAGTGCCGGGGCAGGATCTCCTG
TCATCTCACCTTGCTCCTGCCGAGAAAGTATCCATCATGGCTGATGCAATGCGGCGGCTGCATACGCTTG
ATCCGGCTACCTGCCCATTCGACCACCAAGCGAAACATCGCATCGAGCGAGCACGTACTCGGATGGAAGC
CGGTCTTGTCGATCAGGATGATCTGGACGAAGAGCATCAGGGGCTCGCGCCAGCCGAACTGTTCGCCAGG
CTCAAGGCGCGCATGCCCGACGGCGAGGATCTCGTCGTGACCCATGGCGATGCCTGCTTGCCGAATATCA
TGGTGGAAAATGGCCGCTTTTCTGGATTCATCGACTGTGGCCGGCTGGGTGTGGCGGACCGCTATCAGGA
CATAGCGTTGGCTACCCGTGATATTGCTGAAGAGCTTGGCGGCGAATGGGCTGACCGCTTCCTCGTGCTT
TACGGTATCGCCGCTCCCGATTCGCAGCGCATCGCCTTCTATCGCCTTCTTGACGAGTTCTTCTGAGCGG
GACTCTGGGGTTCGTAATAGTAATCAATTACGGGGTCATTAGTTCATAGCCCATATATGGAGTTCCGCGT
TACATAACTTACGGTAAATGGCCCGCCTGGCTGACCGCCCAACGACCCCCGCCCATTGACGTCAATAATG
ACGTATGTTCCCATAGTAACGCCAATAGGGACTTTCCATTGACGTCAATGGGTGGAGTATTTACGGTAAA
CTGCCCACTTGGCAGTACATCAAGTGTATCATATGCCAAGTACGCCCCCTATTGACGTCAATGACGGTAA
ATGGCCCGCCTGGCATTATGCCCAGTACATGACCTTATGGGACTTTCCTACTTGGCAGTACATCTACGTA
TTAGTCATCGCTATTACCATGGTGATGCGGTTTTGGCAGTACATCAATGGGCGTGGATAGCGGTTTGACT
CACGGGGATTTCCAAGTCTCCACCCCATTGACGTCAATGGGAGTTTGTTTTGGCACCAAAATCAACGGGA
CTTTCCAAAATGTCGTAACAACTCCGCCCCATTGACGCAAATGGGCGGTAGGCGTGTACGGTGGGAGGTC
TATATAAGCAGAGCTCTCTGGCTAACTAGAGAACCCACTGCTTACTGGCTTATCGAAATTAATACGACTC
ACTATAGGGAGACCCAAGCTCTAGCGCTACCGGTCGCCACCATGGTGAGCAAGGGCGAGGAGGATAACAT
GGCCATCATCAAGGAGTTCATGCGCTTCAAGGTGCACATGGAGGGCTCCGTGAACGGCCACGAGTTCGAG
ATCGAGGGCGAGGGCGAGGGCCGCCCCTACGAGGGCACCCAGACCGCCAAGCTGAAGGTGACCAAGGGTG
GCCCCCTGCCCTTCGCCTGGGACATCCTGTCCCCTCAGTTCATGTACGGCTCCAAGGCCTACGTGAAGCA
CCCCGCCGACATCCCCGACTACTTGAAGCTGTCCTTCCCCGAGGGCTTCAAGTGGGAGCGCGTGATGAAC
TTCGAGGACGGCGGCGTGGTGACCGTGACCCAGGACTCCTCCCTGCAGGACGGCGAGTTCATCTACAAGG
TGAAGCTGCGCGGCACCAACTTCCCCTCCGACGGCCCCGTAATGCAGAAGAAGACCATGGGCTGGGAGGC
CTCCTCCGAGCGGATGTACCCCGAGGACGGCGCCCTGAAGGGCGAGATCAAGCAGAGGCTGAAGCTGAAG
GACGGCGGCCACTACGACGCTGAGGTCAAGACCACCTACAAGGCCAAGAAGCCCGTGCAGCTGCCCGGCG
CCTACAACGTCAACATCAAGTTGGACATCACCTCCCACAACGAGGACTACACCATCGTGGAACAGTACGA
ACGCGCCGAGGGCCGCCACTCCACCGGCGGCATGGACGAGCTGTACAAGTCCGGACTCAGATCCCCGGAA
TTCATGACAACGTCAACCCTCCAGAAAGCCATTGATCTGGTGACGAAAGCCACAGAGGAGGACAAAGCCA
AGAACTACGAGGAGGCGCTGCGGCTGTACCAGCATGCGGTGGAGTACTTCCTCCACGCTATCAAGTATGA
GGCCCACAGCGACAAGGCCAAGGAGAGCATTCGAGCCAAGTGCGTGCAGTACCTAGACCGGGCCGAGAAG
CTGAAGGATTATTTACGAAGCAAAGAGAAACACGGCAAGAAGCCAGTCAAAGAGAACCAGAGTGAGGGCA
AGGGCAGTGACAGTGACAGTGAAGGGGATAATCCGGAGAAAAAGAAACTGCAAGAACAGTTGATGGGTGC
CGTCGTGATGGAGAAGCCCAACATACGGTGGAACGACGTGGCCGGGCTGGAGGGGGCCAAGGAGGCCCTC
AAAGAAGCTGTCATTTTGCCAATCAAATTCCCACACTTGTTCACAGGCAAGCGCACCCCCTGGCGGGGGA
TTCTGCTGTTCGGACCCCCTGGCACAGGGAAATCCTACCTGGCCAAAGCCGTGGCAACAGAGGCCAACAA
CTCCACCTTCTTCTCTGTGTCCTCCTCAGATCTGATGTCCAAGTGGCTGGGGGAGAGTGAAAAGCTGGTC
AAGAACCTGTTTGAGCTGGCCAGGCAGCACAAGCCCTCCATCATCTTCATCGATGAGGTGGATTCCCTCT
GCGGGTCCCGAAATGAAAATGAGAGTGAGGCCGCCCGGAGGATCAAAACGGAGTTCTTGGTCCAGATGCA
GGGGGTGGGGAATAACAATGATGGGACTCTGGTTCTTGGAGCCACAAACATCCCATGGGTGTTGGATTCG
GCCATCAGGAGGAGGTTTGAAAAACGAATTTATATCCCCTTGCCGGAGGAAGCTGCCCGCGCCCAGATGT
TCCGGTTGCATCTCGGGAGCACTCCCCACAACCTCACGGATGCAAACATCCACGAGCTGGCCCGGAAGAC
GGAAGGCTACTCGGGCGCGGACATCAGCATCATCGTGCGGGACTCTCTCATGCAGCCCGTGAGGAAGGTG
CAGTCGGCCACACACTTCAAAAAGGTCTGTGGCCCCTCTCGCACCAACCCCAGCATGATGATTGATGACC
TCCTGACTCCATGCTCACCAGGGGACCCAGGAGCCATGGAGATGACTTGGATGGATGTCCCTGGGGACAA
ACTCTTAGAGCCTGTGGTTTGCATGTCGGACATGCTGCGGTCTCTGGCCACCACCCGGCCCACGGTGAAT
GCAGACGACCTCCTGAAAGTGAAGAAATTCTCAGAGGACTTTGGGCAAGAGAGTTAACTCGAGCTCAAGC
TTGTTTGGCCGAGGCGGCCGCTTGTCGACAGGCCTTAATGGCCTAACATCGATAAAATAAAAGATTTTAT
TTAGTCTCCAGAAAAAGGGGGGAATGAAAGACCCCACCTGTAGGTTTGGCAAGCTAGCTTAAGTAACGCC
ATTTTGCAAGGCATGGAAAAATACATAACTGAGAATAGAGAAGTTCAGATCAAGGTCAGGAACAGATGGA
ACAGCTGAATATGGGCCAAACAGGATATCTGTGGTAAGCAGTTCCTGCCCCGGCTCAGGGCCAAGAACAG
ATGGAACAGCTGAATATGGGCCAAACAGGATATCTGTGGTAAGCAGTTCCTGCCCCGGCTCAGGGCCAAG
AACAGATGGTCCCCAGATGCGGTCCAGCCCTCAGCAGTTTCTAGAGAACCATCAGATGTTTCCAGGGTGC
CCCAAGGACCTGAAATGACCCTGTGCCTTATTTGAACTAACCAATCAGTTCGCTTCTCGCTTCTGTTCGC
GCGCTTCTGCTCCCCGAGCTCAATAAAAGAGCCCACAACCCCTCACTCGGGGCGCCAGTCCTCCGATTGA
CTGAGTCGCCCGGGTACCCGTGTATCCAATAAACCCTCTTGCAGTTGCATCCGACTTGTGGTCTCGCTGT
TCCTTGGGAGGGTCTCCTCTGAGTGATTGACTACCCGTCAGCGGGGGTCTTTCATTTGGGGGCTCGTCCG
GGATCGGGAGACCCCTGCCCAGGGACCACCGACCCACCACCGGGAGGTAAGCTGGCTGCCTCGCGCGTTT
CGGTGATGACGGTGAAAACCTCTGACACATGCAGCTCCCGGAGACGGTCACAGCTTGTCTGTAAGCGGAT
GCCGGGAGCAGACAAGCCCGTCAGGGCGCGTCAGCGGGTGTTGGCGGGTGTCGGGGCGCAGCCATGACCC
AGTCACGTAGCGATAGCGGAGTGTATACTGGCTTAACTATGCGGCATCAGAGCAGATTGTACTGAGAGTG
CACCATATGCGGTGTGAAATACCGCACAGATGCGTAAGGAGAAAATACCGCATCAGGCGCTCTTCCGCTT
CCTCGCTCACTGACTCGCTGCGCTCGGTCGTTCGGCTGCGGCGAGCGGTATCAGCTCACTCAAAGGCGGT
AATACGGTTATCCACAGAATCAGGGGATAACGCAGGAAAGAACATGTGAGCAAAAGGCCAGCAAAAGGCC
AGGAACCGTAAAAAGGCCGCGTTGCTGGCGTTTTTCCATAGGCTCCGCCCCCCTGACGAGCATCACAAAA
ATCGACGCTCAAGTCAGAGGTGGCGAAACCCGACAGGACTATAAAGATACCAGGCGTTTCCCCCTGGAAG
CTCCCTCGTGCGCTCTCCTGTTCCGACCCTGCCGCTTACCGGATACCTGTCCGCCTTTCTCCCTTCGGGA
AGCGTGGCGCTTTCTCATAGCTCACGCTGTAGGTATCTCAGTTCGGTGTAGGTCGTTCGCTCCAAGCTGG
GCTGTGTGCACGAACCCCCCGTTCAGCCCGACCGCTGCGCCTTATCCGGTAACTATCGTCTTGAGTCCAA
CCCGGTAAGACACGACTTATCGCCACTGGCAGCAGCCACTGGTAACAGGATTAGCAGAGCGAGGTATGTA
GGCGGTGCTACAGAGTTCTTGAAGTGGTGGCCTAACTACGGCTACACTAGAAGGACAGTATTTGGTATCT
GCGCTCTGCTGAAGCCAGTTACCTTCGGAAAAAGAGTTGGTAGCTCTTGATCCGGCAAACAAACCACCGC
TGGTAGCGGTGGTTTTTTTGTTTGCAAGCAGCAGATTACGCGCAGAAAAAAAGGATCTCAAGAAGATCCT
TTGATCTTTTCTACGGGGTCTGACGCTCAGTGGAACGAAAACTCACGTTAAGGGATTTTGGTCATGAGAT
TATCAAAAAGGATCTTCACCTAGATCCTTTTAAATTAAAAATGAAGTTTTAAATCAATCTAAAGTATATA
TGAGTAAACTTGGTCTGACAGTTACCAATGCTTAATCAGTGAGGCACCTATCTCAGCGATCTGTCTATTT
CGTTCATCCATAGTTGCCTGACTCCCCGTCGTGTAGATAACTACGATACGGGAGGGCTTACCATCTGGCC
CCAGTGCTGCAATGATACCGCGAGACCCACGCTCACCGGCTCCAGATTTATCAGCAATAAACCAGCCAGC
CGGAAGGGCCGAGCGCAGAAGTGGTCCTGCAACTTTATCCGCCTCCATCCAGTCTATTAATTGTTGCCGG
GAAGCTAGAGTAAGTAGTTCGCCAGTTAATAGTTTGCGCAACGTTGTTGCCATTGCTGCAGGCATCGTGG
TGTCACGCTCGTCGTTTGGTATGGCTTCATTCAGCTCCGGTTCCCAACGATCAAGGCGAGTTACATGATC
CCCCATGTTGTGCAAAAAAGCGGTTAGCTCCTTCGGTCCTCCGATCGTTGTCAGAAGTAAGTTGGCCGCA
GTGTTATCACTCATGGTTATGGCAGCACTGCATAATTCTCTTACTGTCATGCCATCCGTAAGATGCTTTT
CTGTGACTGGTGAGTACTCAACCAAGTCATTCTGAGAATAGTGTATGCGGCGACCGAGTTGCTCTTGCCC
GGCGTCAACACGGGATAATACCGCGCCACATAGCAGAACTTTAAAAGTGCTCATCATTGGAAAACGTTCT
TCGGGGCGAAAACTCTCAAGGATCTTACCGCTGTTGAGATCCAGTTCGATGTAACCCACTCGTGCACCCA
ACTGATCTTCAGCATCTTTTACTTTCACCAGCGTTTCTGGGTGAGCAAAAACAGGAAGGCAAAATGCCGC
AAAAAAGGGAATAAGGGCGACACGGAAATGTTGAATACTCATACTCTTCCTTTTTCAATATTATTGAAGC
ATTTATCAGGGTTATTGTCTCATGAGCGGATACATATTTGAATGTATTTAGAAAAATAAACAAATAGGGG
TTCCGCGCACATTTCCCCGAAAAGTGCCACCTGACGTCTAAGAAACCATTATTATCATGACATTAACCTA
TAAAAATAGGCGTATCACGAGGCCCTTTCGTCTTCAAGAATTCATACCAGATCACCGAAAACTGTCCTCC
AAATGTGTCCCCCTCACACTCCCAAATTCGCGGGCTTCTGCCTCTTAGACCACTCTACCCTATTCCCCAC
ACTCACCGGAGCCAAAGCCGCGGCCCTTCCGTTTCTTTGCT
