Features (pLannotate 1.2.2; 19 found; start..end, strand, type, name):
      3..110     +  LTR            3' LTR (ΔU3) (fragment): self-inactivating 3' long terminal repeat (LTR) from Moloney murine leukemia virus
    127..184     +  LTR            LTR (fragment): long terminal repeat from Moloney murine leukemia virus
    198..261     +  LTR            LTR (fragment): long terminal repeat from Moloney murine leukemia virus
    414..589     +  LTR            5' LTR (truncated): truncated long terminal repeat from Moloney murine sarcoma virus
    711..985     +  misc_feature   MESV Ψ (fragment): packaging signal of murine embryonic stem cell virus
   1052..1468    +  CDS            gag (truncated): truncated Moloney murine leukemia virus (MMLV) gag gene lacking the start codon
   1512..2303    +  CDS            neo: KKA2_KLEPN - Also known as kan, nptII. Experimental evidence at protein level: Swiss-Prot protein existence level 1. Resistance to kanamycin, neomycin, paromomycin, ribostamycin, butirosin and gentamicin B. From Klebsiella pneumoniae.
   2377..2680    +  enhancer       CMV enhancer: human cytomegalovirus immediate early enhancer
   2681..2884    +  promoter       CMV promoter: human cytomegalovirus (CMV) immediate early promoter
   2880..2913    +  LTR            5' LTR (truncated) (fragment): truncated 5' long terminal repeat (LTR) from HIV-1
   2929..2947    +  promoter       T7 promoter: promoter for bacteriophage T7 RNA polymerase
   2981..3688    +  CDS            mCherry: mCherry is a basic (constitutively fluorescent) red fluorescent protein published in 2004, derived from Discosoma sp.. It is reported to be a very rapidly-maturing monomer with low acid sensitivity.
   3713..5023    +  CDS            VPS4A: VPS4A_HUMAN - Also known as VPS4 From Homo sapiens (Human).
   5132..5725    +  LTR            LTR: long terminal repeat from Moloney murine leukemia virus
   5794..5834    +  CDS            rop (fragment): Rop protein, which maintains plasmids at low copy number; rop
   5936..6076    +  misc_feature   bom: basis of mobility region from pBR322
   6262..6850    -  rep_origin     ori: high-copy-number ColE1/pMB1/pBR322/pUC origin of replication
   7021..7881    -  CDS            AmpR: β-lactamase; bla; confers resistance to ampicillin, carbenicillin, and related antibiotics
   7882..7986    -  promoter       AmpR promoter: bla
>Addgene plasmid #115334 | pLNCX2-mCherry-VPS4A | addgene full sequence | sequence record 223917 | Addgene NGS Result
TTTGAAAGACCCCACCCGTAGGTGGCAAGCTAGCTTAAGTAACGCCACTTTGCAAGGCATGGAAAAATAC
ATAACTGAGAATAGAAAAGTTCAGATCAAGGTCAGGAACAAAGAAACAGCTGAATACCAAACAGGATATC
TGTGGTAAGCGGTTCCTGCCCCGGCTCAGGGCCAAGAACAGATGAGACAGCTGAGTGATGGGCCAAACAG
GATATCTGTGGTAAGCAGTTCCTGCCCCGGCTCGGGGCCAAGAACAGATGGTCCCCAGATGCGGTCCAGC
CCTCAGCAGTTTCTAGTGAATCATCAGATGTTTCCAGGGTGCCCCAAGGACCTGAAAATGACCCTGTACC
TTATTTGAACTAACCAATCAGTTCGCTTCTCGCTTCTGTTCGCGCGCTTCCGCTCTCCGAGCTCAATAAA
AGAGCCCACAACCCCTCACTCGGCGCGCCAGTCTTCCGATAGACTGCGTCGCCCGGGTACCCGTATTCCC
AATAAAGCCTCTTGCTGTTTGCATCCGAATCGTGGTCTCGCTGTTCCTTGGGAGGGTCTCCTCTGAGTGA
TTGACTACCCACGACGGGGGTCTTTCATTTGGGGGCTCGTCCGGGATTTGGAGACCCCTGCCCAGGGACC
ACCGACCCACCACCGGGAGGTAAGCTGGCCAGCAACTTATCTGTGTCTGTCCGATTGTCTAGTGTCTATG
TTTGATGTTATGCGCCTGCGTCTGTACTAGTTAGCTAACTAGCTCTGTATCTGGCGGACCCGTGGTGGAA
CTGACGAGTTCTGAACACCCGGCCGCAACCCTGGGAGACGTCCCAGGGACTTTGGGGGCCGTTTTTGTGG
CCCGACCTGAGGAAGGGAGTCGATGTGGAATCCGACCCCGTCAGGATATGTGGTTCTGGTAGGAGACGAG
AACCTAAAACAGTTCCCGCCTCCGTCTGAATTTTTGCTTTCGGTTTGGAACCGAAGCCGCGCGTCTTGTC
TGCTGCAGCGCTGCAGCATCGTTCTGTGTTGTCTCTGTCTGACTGTGTTTCTGTATTTGTCTGAAAATTA
GGGCCAGACTGTTACCACTCCCTTAAGTTTGACCTTAGGTCACTGGAAAGATGTCGAGCGGATCGCTCAC
AACCAGTCGGTAGATGTCAAGAAGAGACGTTGGGTTACCTTCTGCTCTGCAGAATGGCCAACCTTTAACG
TCGGATGGCCGCGAGACGGCACCTTTAACCGAGACCTCATCACCCAGGTTAAGATCAAGGTCTTTTCACC
TGGCCCGCATGGACACCCAGACCAGGTCCCCTACATCGTGACCTGGGAAGCCTTGGCTTTTGACCCCCCT
CCCTGGGTCAAGCCCTTTGTACACCCTAAGCCTCCGCCTCCTCTTCCTCCATCCGCCCCGTCTCTCCCCC
TTGAACCTCCTCGTTCGACCCCGCCTCGATCCTCCCTTTATCCAGCCCTCACTCCTTCTCTAGGCGCCGG
AATTCCGATCTGATCAAGAGACAGGATGAGGATCGTTTCGCATGATTGAACAAGATGGATTGCACGCAGG
TTCTCCGGCCGCTTGGGTGGAGAGGCTATTCGGCTATGACTGGGCACAACAGACAATCGGCTGCTCTGAT
GCCGCCGTGTTCCGGCTGTCAGCGCAGGGGCGCCCGGTTCTTTTTGTCAAGACCGACCTGTCCGGTGCCC
TGAATGAACTGCAGGACGAGGCAGCGCGGCTATCGTGGCTGGCCACGACGGGCGTTCCTTGCGCAGCTGT
GCTCGACGTTGTCACTGAAGCGGGAAGGGACTGGCTGCTATTGGGCGAAGTGCCGGGGCAGGATCTCCTG
TCATCTCACCTTGCTCCTGCCGAGAAAGTATCCATCATGGCTGATGCAATGCGGCGGCTGCATACGCTTG
ATCCGGCTACCTGCCCATTCGACCACCAAGCGAAACATCGCATCGAGCGAGCACGTACTCGGATGGAAGC
CGGTCTTGTCGATCAGGATGATCTGGACGAAGAGCATCAGGGGCTCGCGCCAGCCGAACTGTTCGCCAGG
CTCAAGGCGCGCATGCCCGACGGCGAGGATCTCGTCGTGACCCATGGCGATGCCTGCTTGCCGAATATCA
TGGTGGAAAATGGCCGCTTTTCTGGATTCATCGACTGTGGCCGGCTGGGTGTGGCGGACCGCTATCAGGA
CATAGCGTTGGCTACCCGTGATATTGCTGAAGAGCTTGGCGGCGAATGGGCTGACCGCTTCCTCGTGCTT
TACGGTATCGCCGCTCCCGATTCGCAGCGCATCGCCTTCTATCGCCTTCTTGACGAGTTCTTCTGAGCGG
GACTCTGGGGTTCGAATAGTAATCAATTACGGGGTCATTAGTTCATAGCCCATATATGGAGTTCCGCGTT
ACATAACTTACGGTAAATGGCCCGCCTGGCTGACCGCCCAACGACCCCCGCCCATTGACGTCAATAATGA
CGTATGTTCCCATAGTAACGCCAATAGGGACTTTCCATTGACGTCAATGGGTGGAGTATTTACGGTAAAC
TGCCCACTTGGCAGTACATCAAGTGTATCATATGCCAAGTACGCCCCCTATTGACGTCAATGACGGTAAA
TGGCCCGCCTGGCATTATGCCCAGTACATGACCTTATGGGACTTTCCTACTTGGCAGTACATCTACGTAT
TAGTCATCGCTATTACCATGGTGATGCGGTTTTGGCAGTACATCAATGGGCGTGGATAGCGGTTTGACTC
ACGGGGATTTCCAAGTCTCCACCCCATTGACGTCAATGGGAGTTTGTTTTGGCACCAAAATCAACGGGAC
TTTCCAAAATGTCGTAACAACTCCGCCCCATTGACGCAAATGGGCGGTAGGCGTGTACGGTGGGAGGTCT
ATATAAGCAGAGCTCTCTGGCTAACTAGAGAACCCACTGCTTACTGGCTTATCGAAATTAATACGACTCA
CTATAGGGAGACCCAAGCTCTAGCGCTACCGGTCGCCACCATGGTGAGCAAGGGCGAGGAGGATAACATG
GCCATCATCAAGGAGTTCATGCGCTTCAAGGTGCACATGGAGGGCTCCGTGAACGGCCACGAGTTCGAGA
TCGAGGGCGAGGGCGAGGGCCGCCCCTACGAGGGCACCCAGACCGCCAAGCTGAAGGTGACCAAGGGTGG
CCCCCTGCCCTTCGCCTGGGACATCCTGTCCCCTCAGTTCATGTACGGCTCCAAGGCCTACGTGAAGCAC
CCCGCCGACATCCCCGACTACTTGAAGCTGTCCTTCCCCGAGGGCTTCAAGTGGGAGCGCGTGATGAACT
TCGAGGACGGCGGCGTGGTGACCGTGACCCAGGACTCCTCCCTGCAGGACGGCGAGTTCATCTACAAGGT
GAAGCTGCGCGGCACCAACTTCCCCTCCGACGGCCCCGTAATGCAGAAGAAGACCATGGGCTGGGAGGCC
TCCTCCGAGCGGATGTACCCCGAGGACGGCGCCCTGAAGGGCGAGATCAAGCAGAGGCTGAAGCTGAAGG
ACGGCGGCCACTACGACGCTGAGGTCAAGACCACCTACAAGGCCAAGAAGCCCGTGCAGCTGCCCGGCGC
CTACAACGTCAACATCAAGTTGGACATCACCTCCCACAACGAGGACTACACCATCGTGGAACAGTACGAA
CGCGCCGAGGGCCGCCACTCCACCGGCGGCATGGACGAGCTGTACAAGTCCGGACTCAGATCCCCGGAAT
TCATGACAACGTCAACCCTCCAGAAAGCCATTGATCTGGTGACGAAAGCCACAGAGGAGGACAAAGCCAA
GAACTACGAGGAGGCGCTGCGGCTGTACCAGCATGCGGTGGAGTACTTCCTCCACGCTATCAAGTATGAG
GCCCACAGCGACAAGGCCAAGGAGAGCATTCGAGCCAAGTGCGTGCAGTACCTAGACCGGGCCGAGAAGC
TGAAGGATTATTTACGAAGCAAAGAGAAACACGGCAAGAAGCCAGTCAAAGAGAACCAGAGTGAGGGCAA
GGGCAGTGACAGTGACAGTGAAGGGGATAATCCGGAGAAAAAGAAACTGCAAGAACAGTTGATGGGTGCC
GTCGTGATGGAGAAGCCCAACATACGGTGGAACGACGTGGCCGGGCTGGAGGGGGCCAAGGAGGCCCTCA
AAGAAGCTGTCATTTTGCCAATCAAATTCCCACACTTGTTCACAGGCAAGCGCACCCCCTGGCGGGGGAT
TCTGCTGTTCGGACCCCCTGGCACAGGGAAATCCTACCTGGCCAAAGCCGTGGCAACAGAGGCCAACAAC
TCCACCTTCTTCTCTGTGTCCTCCTCAGATCTGATGTCCAAGTGGCTGGGGGAGAGTGAAAAGCTGGTCA
AGAACCTGTTTGAGCTGGCCAGGCAGCACAAGCCCTCCATCATCTTCATCGATGAGGTGGATTCCCTCTG
CGGGTCCCGAAATGAAAATGAGAGTGAGGCCGCCCGGAGGATCAAAACGGAGTTCTTGGTCCAGATGCAG
GGGGTGGGGAATAACAATGATGGGACTCTGGTTCTTGGAGCCACAAACATCCCATGGGTGTTGGATTCGG
CCATCAGGAGGAGGTTTGAAAAACGAATTTATATCCCCTTGCCGGAGGAAGCTGCCCGCGCCCAGATGTT
CCGGTTGCATCTCGGGAGCACTCCCCACAACCTCACGGATGCAAACATCCACGAGCTGGCCCGGAAGACG
GAAGGCTACTCGGGCGCGGACATCAGCATCATCGTGCGGGACTCTCTCATGCAGCCCGTGAGGAAGGTGC
AGTCGGCCACACACTTCAAAAAGGTCTGTGGCCCCTCTCGCACCAACCCCAGCATGATGATTGATGACCT
CCTGACTCCATGCTCACCAGGGGACCCAGGAGCCATGGAGATGACTTGGATGGATGTCCCTGGGGACAAA
CTCTTAGAGCCTGTGGTTTGCATGTCGGACATGCTGCGGTCTCTGGCCACCACCCGGCCCACGGTGAATG
CAGACGACCTCCTGAAAGTGAAGAAATTCTCAGAGGACTTTGGGCAAGAGAGTTAACTCGAGCTCAAGCT
TGTTTGGCCGAGGCGGCCGCTTGTCGACAGGCCTTAATGGCCTAACATCGATAAAATAAAAGATTTTATT
TAGTCTCCAGAAAAAGGGGGGAATGAAAGACCCCACCTGTAGGTTTGGCAAGCTAGCTTAAGTAACGCCA
TTTTGCAAGGCATGGAAAAATACATAACTGAGAATAGAGAAGTTCAGATCAAGGTCAGGAACAGATGGAA
CAGCTGAATATGGGCCAAACAGGATATCTGTGGTAAGCAGTTCCTGCCCCGGCTCAGGGCCAAGAACAGA
TGGAACAGCTGAATATGGGCCAAACAGGATATCTGTGGTAAGCAGTTCCTGCCCCGGCTCAGGGCCAAGA
ACAGATGGTCCCCAGATGCGGTCCAGCCCTCAGCAGTTTCTAGAGAACCATCAGATGTTTCCAGGGTGCC
CCAAGGACCTGAAATGACCCTGTGCCTTATTTGAACTAACCAATCAGTTCGCTTCTCGCTTCTGTTCGCG
CGCTTCTGCTCCCCGAGCTCAATAAAAGAGCCCACAACCCCTCACTCGGGGCGCCAGTCCTCCGATTGAC
TGAGTCGCCCGGGTACCCGTGTATCCAATAAACCCTCTTGCAGTTGCATCCGACTTGTGGTCTCGCTGTT
CCTTGGGAGGGTCTCCTCTGAGTGATTGACTACCCGTCAGCGGGGGTCTTTCATTTGGGGGCTCGTCCGG
GATCGGGAGACCCCTGCCCAGGGACCACCGACCCACCACCGGGAGGTAAGCTGGCTGCCTCGCGCGTTTC
GGTGATGACGGTGAAAACCTCTGACACATGCAGCTCCCGGAGACGGTCACAGCTTGTCTGTAAGCGGATG
CCGGGAGCAGACAAGCCCGTCAGGGCGCGTCAGCGGGTGTTGGCGGGTGTCGGGGCGCAGCCATGACCCA
GTCACGTAGCGATAGCGGAGTGTATACTGGCTTAACTATGCGGCATCAGAGCAGATTGTACTGAGAGTGC
ACCATATGCGGTGTGAAATACCGCACAGATGCGTAAGGAGAAAATACCGCATCAGGCGCTCTTCCGCTTC
CTCGCTCACTGACTCGCTGCGCTCGGTCGTTCGGCTGCGGCGAGCGGTATCAGCTCACTCAAAGGCGGTA
ATACGGTTATCCACAGAATCAGGGGATAACGCAGGAAAGAACATGTGAGCAAAAGGCCAGCAAAAGGCCA
GGAACCGTAAAAAGGCCGCGTTGCTGGCGTTTTTCCATAGGCTCCGCCCCCCTGACGAGCATCACAAAAA
TCGACGCTCAAGTCAGAGGTGGCGAAACCCGACAGGACTATAAAGATACCAGGCGTTTCCCCCTGGAAGC
TCCCTCGTGCGCTCTCCTGTTCCGACCCTGCCGCTTACCGGATACCTGTCCGCCTTTCTCCCTTCGGGAA
GCGTGGCGCTTTCTCATAGCTCACGCTGTAGGTATCTCAGTTCGGTGTAGGTCGTTCGCTCCAAGCTGGG
CTGTGTGCACGAACCCCCCGTTCAGCCCGACCGCTGCGCCTTATCCGGTAACTATCGTCTTGAGTCCAAC
CCGGTAAGACACGACTTATCGCCACTGGCAGCAGCCACTGGTAACAGGATTAGCAGAGCGAGGTATGTAG
GCGGTGCTACAGAGTTCTTGAAGTGGTGGCCTAACTACGGCTACACTAGAAGGACAGTATTTGGTATCTG
CGCTCTGCTGAAGCCAGTTACCTTCGGAAAAAGAGTTGGTAGCTCTTGATCCGGCAAACAAACCACCGCT
GGTAGCGGTGGTTTTTTTGTTTGCAAGCAGCAGATTACGCGCAGAAAAAAAGGATCTCAAGAAGATCCTT
TGATCTTTTCTACGGGGTCTGACGCTCAGTGGAACGAAAACTCACGTTAAGGGATTTTGGTCATGAGATT
ATCAAAAAGGATCTTCACCTAGATCCTTTTAAATTAAAAATGAAGTTTTAAATCAATCTAAAGTATATAT
GAGTAAACTTGGTCTGACAGTTACCAATGCTTAATCAGTGAGGCACCTATCTCAGCGATCTGTCTATTTC
GTTCATCCATAGTTGCCTGACTCCCCGTCGTGTAGATAACTACGATACGGGAGGGCTTACCATCTGGCCC
CAGTGCTGCAATGATACCGCGAGACCCACGCTCACCGGCTCCAGATTTATCAGCAATAAACCAGCCAGCC
GGAAGGGCCGAGCGCAGAAGTGGTCCTGCAACTTTATCCGCCTCCATCCAGTCTATTAATTGTTGCCGGG
AAGCTAGAGTAAGTAGTTCGCCAGTTAATAGTTTGCGCAACGTTGTTGCCATTGCTGCAGGCATCGTGGT
GTCACGCTCGTCGTTTGGTATGGCTTCATTCAGCTCCGGTTCCCAACGATCAAGGCGAGTTACATGATCC
CCCATGTTGTGCAAAAAAGCGGTTAGCTCCTTCGGTCCTCCGATCGTTGTCAGAAGTAAGTTGGCCGCAG
TGTTATCACTCATGGTTATGGCAGCACTGCATAATTCTCTTACTGTCATGCCATCCGTAAGATGCTTTTC
TGTGACTGGTGAGTACTCAACCAAGTCATTCTGAGAATAGTGTATGCGGCGACCGAGTTGCTCTTGCCCG
GCGTCAACACGGGATAATACCGCGCCACATAGCAGAACTTTAAAAGTGCTCATCATTGGAAAACGTTCTT
CGGGGCGAAAACTCTCAAGGATCTTACCGCTGTTGAGATCCAGTTCGATGTAACCCACTCGTGCACCCAA
CTGATCTTCAGCATCTTTTACTTTCACCAGCGTTTCTGGGTGAGCAAAAACAGGAAGGCAAAATGCCGCA
AAAAAGGGAATAAGGGCGACACGGAAATGTTGAATACTCATACTCTTCCTTTTTCAATATTATTGAAGCA
TTTATCAGGGTTATTGTCTCATGAGCGGATACATATTTGAATGTATTTAGAAAAATAAACAAATAGGGGT
TCCGCGCACATTTCCCCGAAAAGTGCCACCTGACGTCTAAGAAACCATTATTATCATGACATTAACCTAT
AAAAATAGGCGTATCACGAGGCCCTTTCGTCTTCAAGAATTCATACCAGATCACCGAAAACTGTCCTCCA
AATGTGTCCCCCTCACACTCCCAAATTCGCGGGCTTCTGCCTCTTAGACCACTCTACCCTATTCCCCACA
CTCACCGGAGCCAAAGCCGCGGCCCTTCCGTTTCTTTGCT
